Addgene plasmid #216773: pLVX-Myc-HECT(TRIP12)-Hygro
Purpose: Myc-HECT(TRIP12); the HECT domain (AA 1651-2040) of TRIP12 with an N-terminal Myc-tag & a hygromycin resistance cassette
Depositing lab: Robert Sobol. Depositing organization: Brown University. Publication: Replication-associated base excision repair/single-strand break repair regulates PARG inhibitor response via the PRMT1/PRMT5/ATR axis. Ibrahim M, Roos WP, Schwartz JC, Khan MM, Al-Rahahleh RQ, Beers LA, Pearson CR, Langham KT, Boyang L, Clark J, Hayat F, Fang Q, Koczor CA, Migaud ME, Sobol RW. NAR Cancer. 2025 Dec 31;7(4):zcaf057. doi: 10.1093/narcan/zcaf057. eCollection 2025 Dec. PubMed 41480640.
Backbone
  Vector backbone: Lentiviral
  Backbone size w/o insert (bp): 8625
  Vector type: Mammalian Expression, Lentiviral
  Selectable markers: Hygromycin
Growth in bacteria
  Bacterial resistance: Ampicillin, 100 μg/mL
  Growth temperature: 37°C
  Growth strain: NEB Stable
  Copy number: Unknown
Gene/Insert
  Gene/Insert name: Myc-HECT(TRIP12)
  Species: H. sapiens (human)
  Insert size (bp): 1212
  Mutation: HECT domain (amino acids 1651-2040)
  Entrez Gene: TRIP12 (a.k.a. MRD49, TRIP-12, TRIPC, ULF)
  Tag / fusion protein: Myc (N terminal on insert)
Terms and licenses: Academic/Nonprofit Terms; Industry Terms: Not Available to Industry
How to cite: pLVX-Myc-HECT(TRIP12)-Hygro was a gift from Robert Sobol (Addgene plasmid # 216773 ; http://n2t.net/addgene:216773 ; RRID:Addgene_216773)
