[The description below was written by a language model from this plasmid's Addgene catalogue record and pLannotate feature annotations shown in this document.]
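Description:
pLVX-Myc-HECT(TRIP12)-Hygro is an HIV-1-based lentiviral transfer plasmid for mammalian expression of an isolated fragment of the human E3 ubiquitin ligase TRIP12. It is maintained in E. coli through a high-copy ColE1/pUC-type origin and an ampicillin resistance gene (β-lactamase). The sequenced plasmid is 9,822 nt. The viral portion carries two LTR elements flanking the Ψ packaging signal with an adjoining gag fragment, the Rev response element for Rev-dependent nuclear export of the genomic RNA, and the cPPT/CTS element, which aids nuclear import of the reverse-transcribed genome. Nef-derived fragments annotated next to each LTR probably reflect residual HIV-1 sequence upstream of the LTRs rather than a functional gene. An SV40 poly(A) signal lies in the plasmid backbone outside the LTR-flanked region.

Between the LTRs, the CMV immediate-early enhancer and promoter drive a single bicistronic transcript. The first cistron is the HECT domain of TRIP12 (amino acids 1651–2040), the catalytic region of the ligase, with an N-terminal Myc epitope tag for detection or immunoprecipitation. The insert is flanked by attB1 and attB2 sites, indicating it was introduced by Gateway recombination. An EMCV IRES then allows cap-independent translation of the hygromycin resistance gene from the same mRNA, so hygromycin selection of transduced cells is linked to expression of the tagged domain. A WPRE downstream enhances transcript stability and expression. The construct is suited to generating stable cell lines expressing the Myc-tagged HECT domain. TRIP12 is annotated as a regulator of the DNA damage response, and the associated publication concerns base excision and single-strand break repair.
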