Features (pLannotate 1.2.2; 26 found; start..end, strand, type, name):
    377..634     +  LTR            5' LTR (truncated): truncated 5' long terminal repeat (LTR) from HIV-1
    681..806     +  misc_feature   HIV-1 Ψ: packaging signal of human immunodeficiency virus type 1
    790..1128    +  CDS            HIV-1 gag (fragment): gag protein from human immunodeficiency virus 1; gag
   1303..1536    +  misc_feature   RRE: The Rev response element (RRE) of HIV-1 allows for Rev-dependent mRNA export from the nucleus to the cytoplasm.
   1913..2013    +  CDS            Rev (fragment): human immunodeficiency virus 1 (HIV-1) Rev protein; rev; enhances nuclear export of unspliced and incompletely spliced viral mRNAs
   2028..2143    +  misc_feature   cPPT/CTS: central polypurine tract and central termination sequence of HIV-1 (lacking the first T)
   2201..2504    +  enhancer       CMV enhancer: human cytomegalovirus immediate early enhancer
   2505..2708    +  promoter       CMV promoter: human cytomegalovirus (CMV) immediate early promoter
   2824..2848    +  protein_bind   attB1: mutant version of attB; recombination site for the Gateway® BP reaction BP Clonase™
   2875..4077    +  CDS            TRIP12 (fragment): TRIPC_HUMAN - Also known as KIAA0045, ULF. Experimental evidence at protein level: Swiss-Prot protein existence level 1. E3 ubiquitin-protein ligase involved in ubiquitin fusion degradation (UFD) pathway and regulation of DNA repair (PubMed:19028681, PubMed:22884692). Part of the ubiquitin fusion degradation (UFD) pathway, a process that mediates ubiquitination of protein at their N-terminus, regardless of the presence of lysine residues in target proteins (PubMed:19028681). Acts as a key regulator of DNA damage response by acting as a suppressor of RNF168, an E3 ubiquitin-protein ligase that
   4090..4114    -  protein_bind   attB2: mutant version of attB; recombination site for the Gateway® BP reaction BP Clonase™
   4119..4137    -  misc_feature   MCS (fragment): pBluescript multiple cloning site
   4257..4719    +  misc_feature   IRES: internal ribosome entry site (IRES) of the encephalomyocarditis virus (EMCV)
   4757..5777    +  CDS            HygR (fragment): aminoglycoside phosphotransferase from E. coli; aph(4)-Ia; confers resistance to hygromycin
   5791..6379    +  misc_feature   WPRE: woodchuck hepatitis virus posttranscriptional regulatory element
   6396..6914    +  CDS            nef (fragment): NEF_HV1BR - Experimental evidence at protein level: Swiss-Prot protein existence level 1. Extracellular Nef protein targets CD4(+) T-lymphocytes for apoptosis by interacting with CXCR4 surface receptors (PubMed:14990729). From Human immunodeficiency virus type 1 group M subtype B (isolate BRU/LAI) (HIV-1).
   6962..7219    +  LTR            5' LTR (truncated): truncated 5' long terminal repeat (LTR) from HIV-1
   7371..7387    -  protein_bind   lac operator: The lac repressor binds to the lac operator to inhibit transcription in E. coli. This inhibition can be relieved by adding lactose or isopropyl-β-D-thiogalactopyranoside (IPTG). lac repressor encoded by lacI
   7395..7425    -  promoter       lac promoter: promoter for the E. coli lac operon
   7440..7461    -  protein_bind   CAP binding site: CAP binding activates transcription in the presence of cAMP. E. coli catabolite activator protein
   7474..7566    -  CDS            lacI (fragment): lac repressor; lacI; The lac repressor binds to the lac operator to inhibit transcription in E. coli. This inhibition can be relieved by adding lactose or isopropyl-β-D-thiogalactopyranoside (IPTG).
   7749..8337    -  rep_origin     ori: high-copy-number ColE1/pMB1/pBR322/pUC origin of replication
   8508..9368    -  CDS            AmpR: β-lactamase; bla; confers resistance to ampicillin, carbenicillin, and related antibiotics
   9369..9473    -  promoter       AmpR promoter: bla
   9521..9655    +  polyA_signal   SV40 poly(A) signal: SV40 polyadenylation signal
   9822..329     +  CDS            nef (fragment) (across the origin): NEF_HV1BR - Experimental evidence at protein level: Swiss-Prot protein existence level 1. Extracellular Nef protein targets CD4(+) T-lymphocytes for apoptosis by interacting with CXCR4 surface receptors (PubMed:14990729). From Human immunodeficiency virus type 1 group M subtype B (isolate BRU/LAI) (HIV-1).
>Addgene plasmid #216773 | pLVX-Myc-HECT(TRIP12)-Hygro | addgene full sequence | sequence record 498149 | Addgene NGS Result
TGGAAGGGCTAATTCACTCCCAAAGAAGACAAGATATCCTTGATCTGTGGATCTACCACACACAAGGCTA
CTTCCCTGATTAGCAGAACTACACACCAGGGCCAGGGGTCAGATATCCACTGACCTTTGGATGGTGCTAC
AAGCTAGTACCAGTTGAGCCAGATAAGGTAGAAGAGGCCAATAAAGGAGAGAACACCAGCTTGTTACACC
CTGTGAGCCTGCATGGGATGGATGACCCGGAGAGAGAAGTGTTAGAGTGGAGGTTTGACAGCCGCCTAGC
ATTTCATCACGTGGCCCGAGAGCTGCATCCGGAGTACTTCAAGAACTGCTGATATCGAGCTTGCTACAAG
GGACTTTCCGCTGGGGACTTTCCAGGGAGGCGTGGCCTGGGCGGGACTGGGGAGTGGCGAGCCCTCAGAT
CCTGCATATAAGCAGCTGCTTTTTGCCTGTACTGGGTCTCTCTGGTTAGACCAGATCTGAGCCTGGGAGC
TCTCTGGCTAACTAGGGAACCCACTGCTTAAGCCTCAATAAAGCTTGCCTTGAGTGCTTCAAGTAGTGTG
TGCCCGTCTGTTGTGTGACTCTGGTAACTAGAGATCCCTCAGACCCTTTTAGTCAGTGTGGAAAATCTCT
AGCAGTGGCGCCCGAACAGGGACTTGAAAGCGAAAGGGAAACCAGAGGAGCTCTCTCGACGCAGGACTCG
GCTTGCTGAAGCGCGCACGGCAAGAGGCGAGGGGCGGCGACTGGTGAGTACGCCAAAAATTTTGACTAGC
GGAGGCTAGAAGGAGAGAGATGGGTGCGAGAGCGTCAGTATTAAGCGGGGGAGAATTAGATCGCGATGGG
AAAAAATTCGGTTAAGGCCAGGGGGAAAGAAAAAATATAAATTAAAACATATAGTATGGGCAAGCAGGGA
GCTAGAACGATTCGCAGTTAATCCTGGCCTGTTAGAAACATCAGAAGGCTGTAGACAAATACTGGGACAG
CTACAACCATCCCTTCAGACAGGATCAGAAGAACTTAGATCATTATATAATACAGTAGCAACCCTCTATT
GTGTGCATCAAAGGATAGAGATAAAAGACACCAAGGAAGCTTTAGACAAGATAGAGGAAGAGCAAAACAA
AAGTAAGACCACCGCACAGCAAGCGGCCGGCCGCTGATCTTCAGACCTGGAGGAGGAGATATGAGGGACA
ATTGGAGAAGTGAATTATATAAATATAAAGTAGTAAAAATTGAACCATTAGGAGTAGCACCCACCAAGGC
AAAGAGAAGAGTGGTGCAGAGAGAAAAAAGAGCAGTGGGAATAGGAGCTTTGTTCCTTGGGTTCTTGGGA
GCAGCAGGAAGCACTATGGGCGCAGCGTCAATGACGCTGACGGTACAGGCCAGACAATTATTGTCTGGTA
TAGTGCAGCAGCAGAACAATTTGCTGAGGGCTATTGAGGCGCAACAGCATCTGTTGCAACTCACAGTCTG
GGGCATCAAGCAGCTCCAGGCAAGAATCCTGGCTGTGGAAAGATACCTAAAGGATCAACAGCTCCTGGGG
ATTTGGGGTTGCTCTGGAAAACTCATTTGCACCACTGCTGTGCCTTGGAATGCTAGTTGGAGTAATAAAT
CTCTGGAACAGATTTGGAATCACACGACCTGGATGGAGTGGGACAGAGAAATTAACAATTACACAAGCTT
AATACACTCCTTAATTGAAGAATCGCAAAACCAGCAAGAAAAGAATGAACAAGAATTATTGGAATTAGAT
AAATGGGCAAGTTTGTGGAATTGGTTTAACATAACAAATTGGCTGTGGTATATAAAATTATTCATAATGA
TAGTAGGAGGCTTGGTAGGTTTAAGAATAGTTTTTGCTGTACTTTCTATAGTGAATAGAGTTAGGCAGGG
ATATTCACCATTATCGTTTCAGACCCACCTCCCAACCCCGAGGGGACCCGACAGGCCCGAAGGAATAGAA
GAAGAAGGTGGAGAGAGAGACAGAGACAGATCCATTCGATTAGTGAACGGATCTCGACGGTATCGCCTTT
AAAAGAAAAGGGGGGATTGGGGGGTACAGTGCAGGGGAAAGAATAGTAGACATAATAGCAACAGACATAC
AAACTAAAGAATTACAAAAACAAATTACAAAAATTCAAAATTTTCGGGTTTATTACAGGGACAGCAGAGA
TCCAGTTTATCGATAAGCTTGGGAGTTCCGCGTTACATAACTTACGGTAAATGGCCCGCCTGGCTGACCG
CCCAACGACCCCCGCCCATTGACGTCAATAATGACGTATGTTCCCATAGTAACGCCAATAGGGACTTTCC
ATTGACGTCAATGGGTGGAGTATTTACGGTAAACTGCCCACTTGGCAGTACATCAAGTGTATCATATGCC
AAGTACGCCCCCTATTGACGTCAATGACGGTAAATGGCCCGCCTGGCATTATGCCCAGTACATGACCTTA
TGGGACTTTCCTACTTGGCAGTACATCTACGTATTAGTCATCGCTATTACCATGGTGATGCGGTTTTGGC
AGTACATCAATGGGCGTGGATAGCGGTTTGACTCACGGGGATTTCCAAGTCTCCACCCCATTGACGTCAA
TGGGAGTTTGTTTTGGCACCAAAATCAACGGGACTTTCCAAAATGTCGTAACAACTCCGCCCCATTGACG
CAAATGGGCGGTAGGCGTGTACGGTGGGAGGTCTATATAAGCAGAGCTCGTTTAGTGAACCGTCAGATCG
CCTGGAGACGCCATCCACGCTGTTTTGACCTCCATAGAAGACACCGACTCTACTAGAGGATCTATTTCCG
GTGAATTCCTCGAGACTAGATCAACAAGTTTGTACAAAAAAGCAGGCTCCGCGGCCGCCCCCTTCACCAT
GGAACAAAAACTCATCTCAGAAGAGGATCTGGCAGCAGAGTCTGTGATGCAGGACCTCGGCAGCTCACGG
GCCATGTTAGAAATCCAGTATGAAAATGAGGTTGGTACAGGTCTTGGGCCTACACTGGAGTTTTATGCGC
TTGTATCTCAGGAACTACAGAGAGCTGACTTGGGTCTTTGGAGAGGTGAAGAAGTAACTCTTAGCAATCC
AAAAGGGAGCCAAGAAGGGACCAAGTATATTCAAAACCTCCAGGGCCTGTTTGCGCTTCCCTTTGGTAGG
ACAGCAAAGCCAGCTCATATCGCAAAGGTTAAGATGAAGTTTCGCTTCTTAGGAAAATTAATGGCCAAGG
CTATCATGGATTTCAGATTGGTGGACCTTCCCCTTGGCTTACCCTTTTATAAATGGATGCTACGGCAAGA
AACTTCACTGACATCACACGATTTGTTTGACATCGACCCAGTTGTAGCCAGATCAGTTTATCACCTAGAA
GACATTGTCAGACAGAAGAAAAGACTTGAACAAGATAAATCCCAGACCAAAGAGAGTCTACAGTATGCAT
TAGAAACCTTGACTATGAATGGCTGCTCAGTTGAAGATCTAGGACTGGATTTCACTCTGCCAGGGTTTCC
CAATATCGAACTGAAGAAAGGAGGGAAGGATATACCAGTCACTATCCACAATTTAGAGGAGTATCTAAGA
CTGGTTATATTCTGGGCACTAAATGAAGGCGTTTCTAGGCAATTTGATTCGTTCAGAGATGGATTTGAAT
CAGTCTTCCCACTCAGTCATCTTCAGTACTTCTACCCGGAGGAACTGGATCAGCTCCTTTGTGGCAGTAA
AGCAGACACTTGGGATGCAAAGACACTGATGGAATGCTGTAGGCCTGATCATGGTTATACTCATGACAGT
CGGGCTGTGAAGTTTTTGTTTGAGATTCTCAGTAGTTTTGATAATGAGCAGCAGAGGTTATTTCTCCAGT
TTGTGACTGGTAGCCCAAGATTGCCTGTTGGAGGATTCCGGAGTTTGAATCCACCTTTGACAATTGTCCG
AAAGACGTTTGAATCAACAGAAAACCCAGATGACTTCTTGCCCTCTGTAATGACTTGTGTGAACTATCTT
AAGTTGCCGGACTATTCAAGCATTGAGATAATGCGTGAAAAACTGTTGATAGCAGCAAGAGAAGGGCAGC
AGTCGTTCCATCTTTCCTGAGGCGCGCCGACCCAGCTTTCTTGTACAAAGTGGTTGATCTAGTTCTAGAG
CGGCCGCGGATCCCGCCCCTCTCCCTCCCCCCCCCCTAACGTTACTGGCCGAAGCCGCTTGGAATAAGGC
CGGTGTGCGTTTGTCTATATGTTATTTTCCACCATATTGCCGTCTTTTGGCAATGTGAGGGCCCGGAAAC
CTGGCCCTGTCTTCTTGACGAGCATTCCTAGGGGTCTTTCCCCTCTCGCCAAAGGAATGCAAGGTCTGTT
GAATGTCGTGAAGGAAGCAGTTCCTCTGGAAGCTTCTTGAAGACAAACAACGTCTGTAGCGACCCTTTGC
AGGCAGCGGAACCCCCCACCTGGCGACAGGTGCCTCTGCGGCCAAAAGCCACGTGTATAAGATACACCTG
CAAAGGCGGCACAACCCCAGTGCCACGTTGTGAGTTGGATAGTTGTGGAAAGAGTCAAATGGCTCTCCTC
AAGCGTATTCAACAAGGGGCTGAAGGATGCCCAGAAGGTACCCCATTGTATGGGATCTGATCTGGGGCCT
CGGTGCACATGCTTTACATGTGTTTAGTCGAGGTTAAAAAAACGTCTAGGCCCCCCGAACCACGGGGACG
TGGTTTTCCTTTGAAAAACACGATGATAAGCTTGCCACAACCCGTACCAAAGATGGATAGATCCGGAAAG
CCTGAACTCACCGCGACGTCTGTCGAGAAGTTTCTGATCGAAAAGTTCGACAGCGTCTCCGACCTGATGC
AGCTCTCGGAGGGCGAAGAATCTCGTGCTTTCAGCTTCGATGTAGGAGGGCGTGGATATGTCCTGCGGGT
AAATAGCTGCGCCGATGGTTTCTACAAAGATCGTTATGTTTATCGGCACTTTGCATCGGCCGCGCTCCCG
ATTCCGGAAGTGCTTGACATTGGGGAATTCAGCGAGAGCCTGACCTATTGCATCTCCCGCCGTGCACAGG
GTGTCACGTTGCAAGACCTGCCTGAAACCGAACTGCCCGCTGTTCTGCAGCCGGTCGCGGAGGCCATGGA
TGCGATCGCTGCGGCCGATCTTAGCCAGACGAGCGGGTTCGGCCCATTCGGACCGCAAGGAATCGGTCAA
TACACTACATGGCGTGATTTCATATGCGCGATTGCTGATCCCCATGTGTATCACTGGCAAACTGTGATGG
ACGACACCGTCAGTGCGTCCGTCGCGCAGGCTCTCGATGAGCTGATGCTTTGGGCCGAGGACTGCCCCGA
AGTCCGGCACCTCGTGCACGCGGATTTCGGCTCCAACAATGTCCTGACGGACAATGGCCGCATAACAGCG
GTCATTGACTGGAGCGAGGCGATGTTCGGGGATTCCCAATACGAGGTCGCCAACATCTTCTTCTGGAGGC
CGTGGTTGGCTTGTATGGAGCAGCAGACGCGCTACTTCGAGCGGAGGCATCCGGAGCTTGCAGGATCGCC
GCGGCTCCGGGCGTATATGCTCCGCATTGGTCTTGACCAACTCTATCAGAGCTTGGTTGACGGCAATTTC
GATGATGCAGCTTGGGCGCAGGGTCGATGCGACGCAATCGTCCGATCCGGAGCCGGGACTGTCGGGCGTA
CACAAATCGCCCGCAGAAGCGCGGCCGTCTGGACCGATGGCTGTGTAGAAGTACTCGCCGATAGTGGAAA
CCGACGCCCCAGCACTCGTCCGAGGGCAAAGGAATAGACGCGTCTGGAACAATCAACCTCTGGATTACAA
AATTTGTGAAAGATTGACTGGTATTCTTAACTATGTTGCTCCTTTTACGCTATGTGGATACGCTGCTTTA
ATGCCTTTGTATCATGCTATTGCTTCCCGTATGGCTTTCATTTTCTCCTCCTTGTATAAATCCTGGTTGC
TGTCTCTTTATGAGGAGTTGTGGCCCGTTGTCAGGCAACGTGGCGTGGTGTGCACTGTGTTTGCTGACGC
AACCCCCACTGGTTGGGGCATTGCCACCACCTGTCAGCTCCTTTCCGGGACTTTCGCTTTCCCCCTCCCT
ATTGCCACGGCGGAACTCATCGCCGCCTGCCTTGCCCGCTGCTGGACAGGGGCTCGGCTGTTGGGCACTG
ACAATTCCGTGGTGTTGTCGGGGAAGCTGACGTCCTTTCCATGGCTGCTCGCCTGTGTTGCCACCTGGAT
TCTGCGCGGGACGTCCTTCTGCTACGTCCCTTCGGCCCTCAATCCAGCGGACCTTCCTTCCCGCGGCCTG
CTGCCGGCTCTGCGGCCTCTTCCGCGTCTTCGCCTTCGCCCTCAGACGAGTCGGATCTCCCTTTGGGCCG
CCTCCCCGCCTGGAATTAATTCTGCAGTCGAGACCTAGAAAAACATGGAGCAATCACAAGTAGCAATACA
GCAGCTACCAATGCTGATTGTGCCTGGCTAGAAGCACAAGAGGAGGAGGAGGTGGGTTTTCCAGTCACAC
CTCAGGTACCTTTAAGACCAATGACTTACAAGGCAGCTGTAGATCTTAGCCACTTTTTAAAAGAAAAGAG
GGGACTGGAAGGGCTAATTCACTCCCAACGAAGACAAGATATCCTTGATCTGTGGATCTACCACACACAA
GGCTACTTCCCTGATTAGCAGAACTACACACCAGGGCCAGGGGTCAGATATCCACTGACCTTTGGATGGT
GCTACAAGCTAGTACCAGTTGAGCCAGATAAGGTAGAAGAGGCCAATAAAGGAGAGAACACCAGCTTGTT
ACACCCTGTGAGCCTGCATGGGATGGATGACCCGGAGAGAGAAGTGTTAGAGTGGAGGTTTGACAGCCGC
CTAGCATTTCATCACGTGGCCCGAGAGCTGCATCCGGAGTACTTCAAGAACTGCTGATATCGAGCTTGCT
ACAAGGGACTTTCCGCTGGGGACTTTCCAGGGAGGCGTGGCCTGGGCGGGACTGGGGAGTGGCGAGCCCT
CAGATCCTGCATATAAGCAGCTGCTTTTTGCCTGTACTGGGTCTCTCTGGTTAGACCAGATCTGAGCCTG
GGAGCTCTCTGGCTAACTAGGGAACCCACTGCTTAAGCCTCAATAAAGCTTGCCTTGAGTGCTTCAAGTA
GTGTGTGCCCGTCTGTTGTGTGACTCTGGTAACTAGAGATCCCTCAGACCCTTTTAGTCAGTGTGGAAAA
TCTCTAGCAGTAGTAGTTCATGTCATCTTATTATTCAGTATTTATAACTTGCAAAGAAATGAATATCAGA
GAGTGAGAGGCCTTGACATTGCTAGCGTTTACCGTCGACCTCTAGCTAGAGCTTGGCGTAATCATGGTCA
TAGCTGTTTCCTGTGTGAAATTGTTATCCGCTCACAATTCCACACAACATACGAGCCGGAAGCATAAAGT
GTAAAGCCTGGGGTGCCTAATGAGTGAGCTAACTCACATTAATTGCGTTGCGCTCACTGCCCGCTTTCCA
GTCGGGAAACCTGTCGTGCCAGCTGCATTAATGAATCGGCCAACGCGCGGGGAGAGGCGGTTTGCGTATT
GGGCGCTCTTCCGCTTCCTCGCTCACTGACTCGCTGCGCTCGGTCGTTCGGCTGCGGCGAGCGGTATCAG
CTCACTCAAAGGCGGTAATACGGTTATCCACAGAATCAGGGGATAACGCAGGAAAGAACATGTGAGCAAA
AGGCCAGCAAAAGGCCAGGAACCGTAAAAAGGCCGCGTTGCTGGCGTTTTTCCATAGGCTCCGCCCCCCT
GACGAGCATCACAAAAATCGACGCTCAAGTCAGAGGTGGCGAAACCCGACAGGACTATAAAGATACCAGG
CGTTTCCCCCTGGAAGCTCCCTCGTGCGCTCTCCTGTTCCGACCCTGCCGCTTACCGGATACCTGTCCGC
CTTTCTCCCTTCGGGAAGCGTGGCGCTTTCTCATAGCTCACGCTGTAGGTATCTCAGTTCGGTGTAGGTC
GTTCGCTCCAAGCTGGGCTGTGTGCACGAACCCCCCGTTCAGCCCGACCGCTGCGCCTTATCCGGTAACT
ATCGTCTTGAGTCCAACCCGGTAAGACACGACTTATCGCCACTGGCAGCAGCCACTGGTAACAGGATTAG
CAGAGCGAGGTATGTAGGCGGTGCTACAGAGTTCTTGAAGTGGTGGCCTAACTACGGCTACACTAGAAGA
ACAGTATTTGGTATCTGCGCTCTGCTGAAGCCAGTTACCTTCGGAAAAAGAGTTGGTAGCTCTTGATCCG
GCAAACAAACCACCGCTGGTAGCGGTGGTTTTTTTGTTTGCAAGCAGCAGATTACGCGCAGAAAAAAAGG
ATCTCAAGAAGATCCTTTGATCTTTTCTACGGGGTCTGACGCTCAGTGGAACGAAAACTCACGTTAAGGG
ATTTTGGTCATGAGATTATCAAAAAGGATCTTCACCTAGATCCTTTTAAATTAAAAATGAAGTTTTAAAT
CAATCTAAAGTATATATGAGTAAACTTGGTCTGACAGTTACCAATGCTTAATCAGTGAGGCACCTATCTC
AGCGATCTGTCTATTTCGTTCATCCATAGTTGCCTGACTCCCCGTCGTGTAGATAACTACGATACGGGAG
GGCTTACCATCTGGCCCCAGTGCTGCAATGATACCGCGAGACCCACGCTCACCGGCTCCAGATTTATCAG
CAATAAACCAGCCAGCCGGAAGGGCCGAGCGCAGAAGTGGTCCTGCAACTTTATCCGCCTCCATCCAGTC
TATTAATTGTTGCCGGGAAGCTAGAGTAAGTAGTTCGCCAGTTAATAGTTTGCGCAACGTTGTTGCCATT
GCTACAGGCATCGTGGTGTCACGCTCGTCGTTTGGTATGGCTTCATTCAGCTCCGGTTCCCAACGATCAA
GGCGAGTTACATGATCCCCCATGTTGTGCAAAAAAGCGGTTAGCTCCTTCGGTCCTCCGATCGTTGTCAG
AAGTAAGTTGGCCGCAGTGTTATCACTCATGGTTATGGCAGCACTGCATAATTCTCTTACTGTCATGCCA
TCCGTAAGATGCTTTTCTGTGACTGGTGAGTACTCAACCAAGTCATTCTGAGAATAGTGTATGCGGCGAC
CGAGTTGCTCTTGCCCGGCGTCAATACGGGATAATACCGCGCCACATAGCAGAACTTTAAAAGTGCTCAT
CATTGGAAAACGTTCTTCGGGGCGAAAACTCTCAAGGATCTTACCGCTGTTGAGATCCAGTTCGATGTAA
CCCACTCGTGCACCCAACTGATCTTCAGCATCTTTTACTTTCACCAGCGTTTCTGGGTGAGCAAAAACAG
GAAGGCAAAATGCCGCAAAAAAGGGAATAAGGGCGACACGGAAATGTTGAATACTCATACTCTTCCTTTT
TCAATATTATTGAAGCATTTATCAGGGTTATTGTCTCATGAGCGGATACATATTTGAATGTATTTAGAAA
AATAAACAAATAGGGGTTCCGCGCACATTTCCCCGAAAAGTGCCACCTGACGTCGACGGATCGGGAGATC
AACTTGTTTATTGCAGCTTATAATGGTTACAAATAAAGCAATAGCATCACAAATTTCACAAATAAAGCAT
TTTTTTCACTGCATTCTAGTTGTGGTTTGTCCAAACTCATCAATGTATCTTATCATGTCTGGATCAACTG
GATAACTCAAGCTAACCAAAATCATCCCAAACTTCCCACCCCATACCCTATTACCACTGCCAATTACCTG
TGGTTTCATTTACTCTAAACCTGTGATTCCTCTGAATTATTTTCATTTTAAAGAAATTGTATTTGTTAAA
TATGTACTACAAACTTAGTAGT
